>Addgene plasmid #146917 | pnEK-CvH_M | depositor full sequence | sequence record 289364 | Full Sequence
TGGCGAATGGG
[124 nt withheld, positions 12-135]
C
[91 nt withheld, positions 137-227]
A
[49 nt withheld, positions 229-277]
CCTTTGACGTTGGAGTCCACGTTCTTT
[37 nt withheld, positions 305-341]
ACCCTATCTCGGTCTATTCTTTTGATTTATAAGGGATTTTGCCGATTTCGGCCTATTGGTTAAAAAATGA
GCTGATTTAACAAAAATTTAACGCGAATTTTAACAAAATATTAACGTTTACAATTTCAGGTGGCACTTTT
CGGGGAAATGTGCGCGGAACCCCTATTTGTTTATTTTTCTAAATACATTCAAATATGTATCCGCTCATGA
ATTAATTCTTAGAAAAACTCATCGAGCATCAAATGAAACTGCAATTTATTCATATCAGGATTATCAATAC
CATATTTTTGAAAAAGCCGTTTCTGTAATGAAGGAGAAAACTCACCGAGGCAGTTCCATAGGATGGCAAG
ATCCTGGTATCGGTCTGCGATTCCGACTCGTCCAACATCAATACAACCTATTAATTTCCCCTCGTCAAAA
ATAAGGTTATCAAGTGAGAAATCACCATGAGTGACGACTGAATCCGGTGAGAATGGCAAAAGTTTATGCA
TTTCTTTCCAGACTTGTTCAACAGGCCAGCCATTACGCTCGTCATCAAAATCACTCGCATCAACCAAACC
GTTATTCATTCGTGATTGCGCCTGAGCGAGACGAAATACGCGATCGCTGTTAAAAGGACAATTACAAACA
GGAATCGAATGCAACCGGCGCAGGAACACTGCCAGCGCATCAACAATATTTTCACCTGAATCAGGATATT
CTTCTAATACCTGGAATGCTGTTTTCCCGGGGATCGCAGTGGTGAGTAACCATGCATCATCAGGAGTACG
GATAAAATGCTTGATGGTCGGAAGAGGCATAAATTCCGTCAGCCAGTTTAGTCTGACCATCTCATCTGTA
ACATCATTGGCAACGCTACCTTTGCCATGTTTCAGAAACAACTCTGGCGCATCGGGCTTCCCATACAATC
GATAGATTGTCGCACCTGATTGCCCGACATTATCGCGAGCCCATTTATACCCATATAAATCAGCATCCAT
GTTGGAATTTAATCGCGGCCTAGAGCAAGACGTTTCCCGTTGAATATGGCTCATAACACCCCTTGTATTA
CTGTTTATGTAAGCAGACAGTTTTATTGTTCATGACCAAAATCCCTTAACGTGAGTTTTCGTTCCACTGA
GCGTCAGACCCCGTAGAAAAGATCAAAGGATCTTCTTGAGATCCTTTTTTTCTGCGCGTAATCTGCTGCT
TGCAAACAAAAAAACCACCGCTACCAGCGGTGGTTTGTTTGCCGGATCAAGAGCTACCAACTCTTTTTCC
GAAGGTAACTGGCTTCAGCAGAGCGCAGATACCAAATACTGTCCTTCTAGTGTAGCCGTAGTTAGGCCAC
CACTTCAAGAACTCTGTAGCACCGCCTACATACCTCGCTCTGCTAATCCTGTTACCAGTGGCTGCTGCCA
GTGGCGATAAGTCGTGTCTTACCGGGTTGGACTCAAGACGATAGTTACCGGATAAGGCGCAGCGGTCGGG
CTGAACGGGGGGTTCGTGCACACAGCCCAGCTTGGAGCGAACGACCTACACCGAACTGAGATACCTACAG
CGTGAGCTATGAGAAAGCGCCACGCTTCCCGAAGGGAGAAAGGCGGACAGGTATCCGGTAAGCGGCAGGG
TCGGAACAGGAGAGCGCACGAGGGAGCTTCCAGGGGGAAACGCCTGGTATCTTTATAGTCCTGTCGGGTT
TCGCCACCTCTGACTTGAGCGTCGATTTTTGTGATGCTCGTCAGGGGGGCGGAGCCTATGGAAAAACGCC
AGCAACGCGGCCTTTTTACGGTTCCTGGCCTTTTGCTGGCCTTTTGCTCACATGTTCTTTCCTGCGTTAT
CCCCTGATTCTGTGGATAACCGTATTACCGCCTTTGAGTGAGCTGATACCGCTCGCCGCAGCCGAACGAC
CGAGCGCAGCGAGTCAGTGAGCGAGGAAGCGGAAGAGCGCCTGATGCGGTATTTTCTCCTTACGCATCTG
TGCGGTATTTCACACCGCATATATGGTGCACTCTCAGTACAATCTGCTCTGATGCCGCATAGTTAAGCCA
GTATACACTCCGCTATCGCTACGTGACTGGGTCATGGCTGCGCCCCGACACCCGCCAACACCCGCTGACG
CGCCCTGACGGGCTTGTCTGCTCCCGGCATCCGCTTACAGACAAGCTGTGACCGTCTCCGGGAGCTGCAT
GTGTCAGAGGTTTTCACCGTCATCACCGAAACGCGCGAGGCAGCTGCGGTAAAGCTCATCAGCGTGGTCG
TGAAGCGATTCACAGATGTCTGCCTGTTCATCCGCGTCCAGCTCGTTGAGTTTCTCCAGAAGCGTTAATG
TCTGGCTTCTGATAAAGCGGGCCATGTTAAGGGCGGTTTTTTCCTGTTTGGTCACTGATGCCTCCGTGTA
AGGGGGATTTCTGTTCATGGGGGTAATGATACCGATGAAACGAGAGAGGATGCTCACGATACGGGTTACT
GATGATGAACATGCCCGGTTACTGGAACGTTGTGAGGGTAAACAACTGGCGGTATGGATGCGGCGGGACC
AGAGAAAAATCACTCAGGGTCAATGCCAGCGCTTCGTTAATACAGATGTAGGTGTTCCACAGGGTAGCCA
GCAGCATCCTGCGATGCAGATCCGGAACATAATGGTGCAGGGCGCTGACTTCCGCGTTTCCAGACTTTAC
GAAACACGGAAACCGAAGACCATTCATGTTGTTGCTCAGGTCGCAGACGTTTTGCAGCAGCAGTCGCTTC
ACGTTCGCTCGCGTATCGGTGATTCATTCTGCTAACCAGTAAGGCAACCCCGCCAGCCTAGCCGGGTCCT
CAACGACAGGAGCACGATCATGCGCACCCGTGGGGCCGCCATGCCGGCGATAATGGCCTGCTTCTCGCCG
AAACGTTTGGTGGCGGGACCAGTGACGAAGGCTTGAGCGAGGGCGTGCAAGATTCCGAATACCGCAAGCG
ACAGGCCGATCATCGTCGCGCTCCAGCGAAAGCGGTCCTCGCCGAAAATGACCCAGAGCGCTGCCGGCAC
CTGTCCTACGAGTTGCATGATAAAGAAGACAGTCATAAGTGCGGCGACGATAGTCATGCCCCGCGCCCAC
CGGAAGGAGCTGACTGGGTTGAAGGCTCTCAAGGGCATCGGTCGAGATCCCGGTGCCTAATGAGTGAGCT
AACTTACATTAATTGCGTTGCGCTCACTGCCCGCTTTCCAGTCGGGAAACCTGTCGTGCCAGCTGCATTA
ATGAATCGGCCAACGCGCGGGGAGAGGCGGTTTGCGTATTGGGCGCCAGGGTGGTTTTTCTTTTCACCAG
TGAGACGGGCAACAGCTGATTGCCCTTCACCGCCTGGCCCTGAGAGAGTTGCAGCAAGCGGTCCACGCTG
GTTTGCCCCAGCAGGCGAAAATCCTGTTTGATGGTGGTTAACGGCGGGATATAACATGAGCTGTCTTCGG
TATCGTCGTATCCCACTACCGAGATATCCGCACCAACGCGCAGCCCGGACTCGGTAATGGCGCGCATTGC
GCCCAGCGCCATCTGATCGTTGGCAACCAGCATCGCAGTGGGAACGATGCCCTCATTCAGCATTTGCATG
GTTTGTTGAAAACCGGACATGGCACTCCAGTCGCCTTCCCGTTCCGCTATCGGCTGAATTTGATTGCGAG
TGAGATATTTATGCCAGCCAGCCAGACGCAGACGCGCCGAGACAGAACTTAATGGGCCCGCTAACAGCGC
GATTTGCTGGTGACCCAATGCGACCAGATGCTCCACGCCCAGTCGCGTACCGTCTTCATGGGAGAAAATA
ATACTGTTGATGGGTGTCTGGTCAGAGACATCAAGAAATAACGCCGGAACATTAGTGCAGGCAGCTTCCA
CAGCAATGGCATCCTGGTCATCCAGCGGATAGTTAATGATCAGCCCACTGACGCGTTGCGCGAGAAGATT
GTGCACCGCCGCTTTACAGGCTTCGACGCCGCTTCGTTCTACCATCGACACCACCACGCTGGCACCCAGT
TGATCGGCGCGAGATTTAATCGCCGCGACAATTTGCGACGGCGCGTGCAGGGCCAGACTGGAGGTGGCAA
CGCCAATCAGCAACGACTGTTTGCCCGCCAGTTGTTGTGCCACGCGGTTGGGAATGTAATTCAGCTCCGC
CATCGCCGCTTCCACTTTTTCCCGCGTTTTCGCAGAAACGTGGCTGGCCTGGTTCACCACGCGGGAAACG
GTCTGATAAGAGACACCGGCATACTCTGCGACATCGTATAACGTTACTGGTTTCACATTCACCACCCTGA
ATTGACTCTCTTCCGGGCGCTATCATGCCATACCGCGAAAGGTTTTGCGCCATTCGATGGTGTCCGGGAT
CTCGACGCTCTCCCTTATGCGACTCCTGCATTAGGAAGCAGCCCAGTAGTAGGTTGAGGCCGTTGAGCAC
CGCCGCCGCAAGGAATGGTGCATGCAAGGAGATGGCGCCCAACAGTCCCCCGGCCACGGGGCCTGCCACC
ATACCCACGCCGAAACAAGCGCTCATGAGCCCGAAGTGGCGAGCCCGATCTTCCCCATCGGTGATGTCGG
CGATATAGGCGCCAGCAACCGCACCTGTGGCGCCGGTGATGCCGGCCACGATGCGTCCGGCGTAGAGGAT
CGAGATCTCGATCCCGCGAAATTAATACGACTCACTATAGGGGAATTGTGAGCGGATAACAATTCCCCAC
TAGTAATAATTTTGTTTAACTTTAAGAAGGAGATATACATATGCTCGAGCTTAAGCAATTGGGATCCGAA
AACCTTTACTTCCAGGGCAGCGGCGCCATGGGCAGCGGCAGCGGCCACCACCACCACCACCACGGTACCT
AATAGTCTAGAGCTAGCCCTAGGAGATCCGGCTGCTAACAAAGCCCGAAAGGAAGCTGAGTTGGCTGCTG
CCACCGCTGAGCAATAACTAGCATAACCCCTTGGGGCCTCTAAACGGGTCTTGAGGGGTTTTTTGCTGAA
AGGAGGAACTATATCCGGAT
Features (pLannotate 1.2.2; 18 found; start..end, strand, type, name):
     12..467     +  rep_origin     f1 ori (sequence partly withheld): f1 bacteriophage origin of replication; arrow indicates direction of (+) strand synthesis
    494..551     +  promoter       AmpR promoter (fragment): bla
    560..1375    -  CDS            KanR: aminoglycoside phosphotransferase; aph(3')-Ia; confers resistance to kanamycin in bacteria or G418 (Geneticin®) in eukaryotes
   1497..2085    +  rep_origin     ori: high-copy-number ColE1/pMB1/pBR322/pUC origin of replication
   2271..2413    -  misc_feature   bom: basis of mobility region from pBR322
   2515..2706    -  CDS            rop: Rop protein, which maintains plasmids at low copy number; rop
   2723..3103    +  CDS            YPB1_ECOLX: Protein predicted: Swiss-Prot protein existence level 4. From Escherichia coli.
   3175..3466    -  CDS            TcR (fragment): tetracycline efflux protein; tet; confers resistance to tetracycline
   3481..3502    -  protein_bind   CAP binding site: CAP binding activates transcription in the presence of cAMP. E. coli catabolite activator protein
   3515..4597    -  CDS            lacI: lac repressor; lacI; The lac repressor binds to the lac operator to inhibit transcription in E. coli. This inhibition can be relieved by adding lactose or isopropyl-β-D-thiogalactopyranoside (IPTG).
   4598..4675    -  promoter       lacI promoter: lacI
   4683..4962    -  CDS            TcR (fragment): tetracycline efflux protein; tet; confers resistance to tetracycline
   4984..5002    +  promoter       T7 promoter: promoter for bacteriophage T7 RNA polymerase
   5003..5027    +  protein_bind   lac operator: The lac repressor binds to the lac operator to inhibit transcription in E. coli. This inhibition can be relieved by adding lactose or isopropyl-β-D-thiogalactopyranoside (IPTG). lac repressor encoded by lacI
   5042..5064    +  RBS            RBS: efficient ribosome binding site from bacteriophage T7 gene 10 (Olins and Rangwala, 1989)
   5146..5164    +  CDS            9xHis (fragment): 9xHis affinity tag
   5202..5251    +  CDS            SET1 (fragment): solubility-enhancement tag derived from T7 phage gene 10B
   5259..5306    +  terminator     T7 terminator: transcription terminator for bacteriophage T7 RNA polymerase
