[The description below was written by a language model from this plasmid's Addgene catalogue record and pLannotate feature annotations shown in this document.]
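Description:
pnEK-CvH_M is an empty bacterial expression backbone of the pnEK family, a pET-style T7 vector of about 5.3 kb intended for recombinant protein production in E. coli. It is propagated through a ColE1/pMB1-type origin accompanied by the pBR322 bom region and the rop gene. Rop restrains plasmid copy number, which is consistent with the catalogue listing of low copy. Selection is by kanamycin, through an aph(3')-Ia aminoglycoside phosphotransferase gene. An f1 phage origin is also present, and short tetracycline-resistance gene fragments and a predicted E. coli open reading frame appear to be non-functional remnants of the pBR322 lineage.

The expression cassette consists of a T7 promoter followed directly by a lac operator, the strong ribosome binding site from T7 gene 10, and a T7 terminator. The plasmid carries its own lacI gene with its native promoter. The lac repressor therefore keeps transcription off until IPTG or lactose is added, in a host that supplies T7 RNA polymerase. No insert is recorded. Between the ribosome binding site and the terminator, the annotation detects only a partial polyhistidine tag match and a short fragment resembling a T7 gene 10B-derived sequence. The position of the histidine stretch downstream of the cloning region suggests a C-terminal His tag, but the record does not spell out the tag architecture, any protease cleavage site, or the cloning sites.

The associated publication concerns co-expression strategies for assembling multiprotein complexes in bacteria, so this backbone likely serves as one member of a compatible vector suite for expressing and affinity-purifying complex subunits. The depositor notes that the supplied sequence may be theoretical rather than fully verified.
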