Addgene plasmid #146917: pnEK-CvH_M
Purpose: (Empty Backbone) Bacterial Expression vector
Depositing lab: Elisa Izaurralde. Depositing organization: Max Planck Institute for Developmental Biology. Publication: Deciphering correct strategies for multiprotein complex assembly by co-expression: application to complexes as large as the histone octamer. Diebold ML, Fribourg S, Koch M, Metzger T, Romier C. J Struct Biol. 2011 Aug;175(2):178-88. doi: 10.1016/j.jsb.2011.02.001. Epub 2011 Feb 12. PubMed 21320604.
Backbone
  Vector backbone: pnEK
  Vector type: Bacterial Expression
Growth in bacteria
  Bacterial resistance: Kanamycin, 50 μg/mL
  Growth temperature: 37°C
  Growth strain: DH5alpha
  Copy number: Low Copy
Gene/Insert
  Gene/Insert name: None
Terms and licenses: Academic/Nonprofit Terms; Industry Terms: Not Available to Industry
Depositor comments: Plasmids from this collection were made available to the research community and donated after the lab closed. Please note that the sequence provided by the depositing laboratory may be theoretical/predicted or based on Sanger sequencing results. There may be discrepancies between sequencing results obtained by Addgene and the depositor sequence. If an Addgene verified sequence is not available, please contact before placing your order to request that our lab fully sequence the plasmid.
How to cite: pnEK-CvH_M was a gift from Elisa Izaurralde (Addgene plasmid # 146917 ; http://n2t.net/addgene:146917 ; RRID:Addgene_146917)
